>Addgene plasmid #44451 | OR gate | depositor full sequence | sequence record 60651 | OR gate sequence 4800 bps
GAATTCGCGGCCGCTTCTAGAGAAAAAATTTATTTGCTTTCGCATCTTTTTGTACCTATAATGTGTGGAA
AGCTTATGCCAACACAATTAACATCTCAATCAAGGTAAATGCTTTTTGCTTTTTTTGCTCGGCCGGCTTG
TCGACGACGGCGGTCTCCGTCGTCAGGATCATCCGGGCCCAGGCATCAAATAAAACGAAAGGCTCAGTCG
AAAGACTGGGCCTTTCGTTTTATCTGTTGTTTGTCGGTGAACGCTCTCTACTAGAGTCACACTGGCTCAC
CTTCGGGTGGGCCTTTCTGCGTTTATATCGTGGTTTGTCTGGTCAACCACCGCGGTCTCAGTGGTGTACG
GTACAAACCCGCGAGTTTTTATTTCGTTTATTTCAATTAAGGTAACTAAAAAACTCCTTTTACTAGAGAA
AAGATCTTTTAAGAAGGAGATATACATATGCGTAAAGGCGAAGAGCTGTTCACTGGTGTCGTCCCTATTC
TGGTGGAACTGGATGGTGATGTCAACGGTCATAAGTTTTCCGTGCGTGGCGAGGGTGAAGGTGACGCAAC
TAATGGTAAACTGACGCTGAAGTTCATCTGTACTACTGGTAAACTGCCGGTACCTTGGCCGACTCTGGTA
ACGACGCTGACTTATGGTGTTCAGTGCTTTGCTCGTTATCCGGACCATATGAAGCAGCATGACTTCTTCA
AGTCCGCCATGCCGGAAGGCTATGTGCAGGAACGCACGATTTCCTTTAAGGATGACGGCACGTACAAAAC
GCGTGCGGAAGTGAAATTTGAAGGCGATACCCTGGTAAACCGCATTGAGCTGAAAGGCATCGACTTTAAA
GAAGACGGCAATATCCTGGGCCATAAGCTGGAATACAATTTTAACAGCCACAATGTTTACATCACCGCCG
ATAAACAAAAAAATGGCATTAAAGCGAATTTTAAAATTCGCCACAACGTGGAGGATGGCAGCGTGCAGCT
GGCTGATCACTACCAGCAAAACACTCCGATCGGTGATGGTCCTGTTCTGCTGCCAGACAATCACTATCTG
AGCACGCAAAGCGTTCTGTCTAAAGATCCGAACGAGAAACGCGATCATATGGTTCTGCTGGAGTTCGTAA
CCGCAGCGGGCATCACGCATGGTATGGATGAACTGTACAAATGATGATACTAGAGCCAGGCATCAAATAA
AACGAAAGGCTCAGTCGAAAGACTGGGCCTTTCGTTTTATCTGTTGTTTGTCGGTGAACGCTCTCTACTA
GAGTCACACTGGCTCACCTTCGGGTGGGCCTTTCTGCGTTTATATACTAGTAGCGGCCGCTGCAGGAGTC
ACTAAGGGTTAGTTAGTTAGATTAGCAGAAAGTCAAAAGCCTCCGACCGGAGGCTTTTGACTAAAACTTC
CCTTGGGGTTATCATTGGGGCTCACTCAAAGGCGGTAATCAGATAAAAAAAATCCTTAGCTTTCGCTAAG
GATGATTTCTGCTAGAGCTGTCAGACCAAGTTTACGAGCTCGCTTGGACTCCTGTTGATAGATCCAGTAA
TGACCTCAGAACTCCATCTGGATTTGTTCAGAACGCTCGGTTGCCGCCGGGCGTTTTTTATTGGTGAGAA
TCCAAGCACTAGGGACAGTAAGACGGGTAAGCCTGTTGATGATACCGCTGCCTTACTGGGTGCATTAGCC
AGTCTGAATGACCTGTCACGGGATAATCCGAAGTGGTCAGACTGGAAAATCAGAGGGCAGGAACTGCTGA
ACAGCAAAAAGTCAGATAGCACCACATAGCAGACCCGCCATAAAACGCCCTGAGAAGCCCGTGACGGGCT
TTTCTTGTATTATGGGTAGTTTCCTTGCATGAATCCATAAAAGGCGCCTGTAGTGCCATTTACCCCCATT
CACTGCCAGAGCCGTGAGCGCAGCGAACTGAATGTCACGAAAAAGACAGCGACTCAGGTGCCTGATGGTC
GGAGACAAAAGGAATATTCAGCGATTTGCCCGAGCTTGCGAGGGTGCTACTTAAGCCTTTAGGGTTTTAA
GGTCTGTTTTGTAGAGGAGCAAACAGCGTTTGCGACATCCTTTTGTAATACTGCGGAACTGACTAAAGTA
GTGAGTTATACACAGGGCTGGGATCTATTCTTTTTATCTTTTTTTATTCTTTCTTTATTCTATAAATTAT
AACCACTTGAATATAAACAAAAAAAACACACAAAGGTCTAGCGGAATTTACAGAGGGTCTAGCAGAATTT
ACAAGTTTTCCAGCAAAGGTCTAGCAGAATTTACAGATACCCACAACTCAAAGGAAAAGGACATGTAATT
ATCATTGACTAGCCCATCTCAATTGGTATAGTGATTAAAATCACCTAGACCAATTGAGATGTATGTCTGA
ATTAGTTGTTTTCAAAGCAAATGAACTAGCGATTAGTCGCTATGACTTAACGGAGCATGAAACCAAGCTA
ATTTTATGCTGTGTGGCACTACTCAACCCCACGATTGAAAACCCTACAAGGAAAGAACGGACGGTATCGT
TCACTTATAACCAATACGCTCAGATGATGAACATCAGTAGGGAAAATGCTTATGGTGTATTAGCTAAAGC
AACCAGAGAGCTGATGACGAGAACTGTGGAAATCAGGAATCCTTTGGTTAAAGGCTTTGAGATTTTCCAG
TGGACAAACTATGCCAAGTTCTCAAGCGAAAAATTAGAATTAGTTTTTAGTGAAGAGATATTGCCTTATC
TTTTCCAGTTAAAAAAATTCATAAAATATAATCTGGAACATGTTAAGTCTTTTGAAAACAAATACTCTAT
GAGGATTTATGAGTGGTTATTAAAAGAACTAACACAAAAGAAAACTCACAAGGCAAATATAGAGATTAGC
CTTGATGAATTTAAGTTCATGTTAATGCTTGAAAATAACTACCATGAGTTTAAAAGGCTTAACCAATGGG
TTTTGAAACCAATAAGTAAAGATTTAAACACTTACAGCAATATGAAATTGGTGGTTGATAAGCGAGGCCG
CCCGACTGATACGTTGATTTTCCAAGTTGAACTAGATAGACAAATGGATCTCGTAACCGAACTTGAGAAC
AACCAGATAAAAATGAATGGTGACAAAATACCAACAACCATTACATCAGATTCCTACCTACGTAACGGAC
TAAGAAAAACACTACACGATGCTTTAACTGCAAAAATTCAGCTCACCAGTTTTGAGGCAAAATTTTTGAG
TGACATGCAAAGTAAGCATGATCTCAATGGTTCGTTCTCATGGCTCACGCAAAAACAACGAACCACACTA
GAGAACATACTGGCTAAATACGGAAGGATCTGAGGTTCTTATGGCTCTTGTATCTATCAGTGAAGCATCA
AGACTAACAAACAAAAGTAGAACAACTGTTCACCGTTAGATATCAAAGGGAAAACTGTCCATATGCACAG
ATGAAAACGGTGTAAAAAAGATAGATACATCAGAGCTTTTACGAGTTTTTGGTGCATTTAAAGCTGTTCA
CCATGAACAGATCGACAATGTAACTACTAGAGCTAAATACATTCAAATATCTATCCGCTCATGAGACAAT
AACCCTGATAAATGCTTCAATAATATTGAAAAAGGAAGAATATGAGTATTCAACATTTCCGTGTCGCCCT
TATTCCCTTTTTTGCGGCATTTTGCCTTCCTGTTTTTGCTCACCCAGAAACGCTGGTGAAAGTAAAAGAT
GCCGAAGATCAGTTGGGTGCACGTGTGGGTTACATCGAACTGGACCTCAACAGCGGTAAGATTCTTGAGA
GTTTTCGCCCCGAAGAACGTTTCCCAATGATGAGCACTTTTAAAGTTCTGCTCTGTGGCGCGGTATTATC
CCGTATTGACGCCGGGCAAGAGCAACTCGGTCGCCGCATACACTATTCTCAGAATGACTTGGTTGAGTAC
TCACCAGTCACAGAAAAGCATCTTACGGACGGCATGACAGTACGCGAATTATGCAGCGCTGCCATAACCA
TGAGTGATAACACGGCGGCCAACTTACTTCTGACAACGATCGGAGGACCGAAGGAGCTTACCGCTTTTTT
GCACAACATGGGTGATCATGTAACTCGCCTTGATCGTTGGGAACCGGAGCTGAATGAAGCCATACCAAAC
GACGAGCGTGACACCACGATGCCTGTAGCTATGGCAACAACGTTGCGCAAACTCTTAACTGGCGAACTTC
TTACTCTCGCTTCCCGGCAACAATTAATAGACTGGATGGAGGCGGATAAAGTTGCAGGACCACTTCTGCG
CTCGGCCCTTCCGGCTGGCTGGTTTATTGCTGATAAATCTGGAGCCGGTGAGCGTGGGTCCCGCGGTATT
ATTGCAGCCCTGGGGCCAGATGGTAAGCCCTCCCGTATCGTAGTTATCTACACGACGGGGAGCCAGGCAA
CTATGGACGAACGTAATCGCCAGATCGCTGAGATAGGTGCCTCCCTGATTAAGCATTGGTAATAATACTA
GCTCCGGCAAAAAAACGGGCAAGGTGTCACCACCCTGCCCTTTTTCTTTAAAACCGAAAAGATTACTTCG
CGTTTGCCACCTGACGTCTAAGAAAAGGAATATTCAGCAATTTGCCCGTGCCGAAGAAAGGCCCACCCGT
GAAGGTGAGCCAGTGAGTTGATTGCTACGTAATTAGTTAGTTAGCCCTTAGTGACTCTGCCACCTGACGT
CTAAGAAAAGGAATATTCAGCAATTTGCCCGTGCCGAAGAAAGGCCCACCCGTGAAGGTGAGCCAGTGAG
TTGATTGCTACGTAATTAGTTAGTTAGCCCTTAGTGACTC
Features (pLannotate 1.2.2; 18 found; start..end, strand, type, name):
      1..22      +  misc_feature   BioBrick prefix: BioBrick prefix for parts that do not start with "ATG"
     23..40      +  promoter       T5 promoter (fragment): bacteriophage T5 promoter for E. coli RNA polymerase, with embedded lac operator
    187..258     +  terminator     rrnB T1 terminator: transcription terminator T1 from the E. coli rrnB gene
    274..301     +  terminator     T7Te terminator: phage T7 early transcription terminator
    448..1161    +  CDS            superfolder GFP: GFP variant that folds robustly even when fused to poorly folded proteins (Pédelacq et al., 2006)
   1184..1255    +  terminator     rrnB T1 terminator: transcription terminator T1 from the E. coli rrnB gene
   1271..1298    +  terminator     T7Te terminator: phage T7 early transcription terminator
   1305..1325    +  misc_feature   BioBrick suffix: universal suffix for all parts
   1361..1392    +  terminator     tonB terminator: bidirectional E. coli tonB-P14 transcription terminator
   1439..1479    -  terminator     bacterial terminator (fragment): putative bacterial transcription terminator
   1517..1611    +  terminator     lambda t0 terminator: transcription terminator from phage lambda
   2103..2325    +  rep_origin     pSC101 ori: low-copy replication origin that requires the Rep101 protein
   2373..3323    +  CDS            Rep101: RepA protein needed for replication with the pSC101 origin; rep101
   3540..3609    +  promoter       AmpR promoter: bla
   3612..4472    +  CDS            AmpR: β-lactamase; bla; confers resistance to ampicillin, carbenicillin, and related antibiotics
   4483..4542    +  terminator     his operon terminator: This putative transcriptin terminator from the E. coli his operon has a 2-bp deletion introduced during synthesis. Its efficiency has not been determined.
   4602..4631    -  terminator     T3Te terminator: phage T3 early transcription terminator
   4725..4754    -  terminator     T3Te terminator: phage T3 early transcription terminator
