[The description below was written by a language model from this plasmid's Addgene catalogue record and pLannotate feature annotations shown in this document.]
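Description:
OR gate is a low-copy bacterial expression plasmid for synthetic biology, built on the BioBrick backbone pSB4A5 and totalling 4,800 bp. It replicates from the pSC101 origin, supported by the plasmid-encoded Rep101 (RepA) protein, which accounts for its low copy number. Selection is by ampicillin through a bla (β-lactamase) cassette with its own promoter. Several terminators (tonB, lambda t0, his operon and two T3Te elements) flank the cloning region and backbone units, insulating the insert from read-through transcription.

The insert lies between the BioBrick prefix and suffix. The annotation shows a short promoter segment at the 5′ end, scored as a fragment of the T5 promoter, so the actual identity of the promoter is not firmly established by the record. This is followed by a composite rrnB T1/T7Te terminator, then a superfolder GFP coding sequence, then a second rrnB T1/T7Te terminator that ends the unit. A terminator placed between a promoter and a reporter would block GFP transcription until it is removed or inactivated. This fits the associated publication title on amplifying genetic logic gates. Unannotated gaps on either side of the internal terminator could hold recombinase recognition sites, a ribosome binding site or other control elements. However, the feature table names none of these, and the record does not state what inputs control the gate or how they act. No recombinase or regulator gene is annotated on this plasmid, so any such factor would have to be supplied separately. The plasmid appears intended as a fluorescent-output Boolean OR logic element in E. coli.
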