Addgene plasmid #44451: OR gate
Depositing lab: Drew Endy. Depositing organization: Stanford University. Publication: Amplifying genetic logic gates. Bonnet J, Yin P, Ortiz ME, Subsoontorn P, Endy D. Science. 2013 May 3;340(6132):599-603. doi: 10.1126/science.1232758. Epub 2013 Mar 28. PubMed 23539178.
Backbone
  Vector backbone: pSB4A5
  Vector type: Bacterial Expression, Synthetic Biology
Growth in bacteria
  Bacterial resistance: Ampicillin, 100 μg/mL
  Growth temperature: 37°C
  Growth strain: DH5alpha
  Copy number: Low Copy
Gene/Insert
  Gene/Insert name: OR-gate
Terms and licenses: Academic/Nonprofit Terms; Industry Terms: Not Available to Industry
How to cite: OR gate was a gift from Drew Endy (Addgene plasmid # 44451 ; http://n2t.net/addgene:44451 ; RRID:Addgene_44451)
