>Addgene plasmid #44451 | OR gate | addgene partial sequence | sequence record 63236 | EXFP-internal-R 5'-GAACTCCAGCAGGACCATGT-3'
CGCTTTGCGTGCTCAGATAGTGATTGTCTGGCAGCAGAACAGGACCATCACCGATCGGAGTGTTTTGCTG
GTAGTGATCAGCCAGCTGCACGCTGCCATCCTCCACGTTGTGGCGAATTTTAAAATTCGCTTTAATGCCA
TTTTTTTGTTTATCGGCGGTGATGTAAACATTGTGGCTGTTAAAATTGTATTCCAGCTTATGGCCCAGGA
TATTGCCGTCTTCTTTAAAGTCGATGCCTTTCAGCTCAATGCGGTTTACCAGGGTATCGCCTTCAAATTT
CACTTCCGCACGCGTTTTGTACGTGCCGTCATCCTTAAAGGAAATCGTGCGTTCCTGCACATAGCCTTCC
GGCATGGCGGACTTGAAGAAGTCATGCTGCTTCATATGGTCCGGATAACGAGCAAAGCACTGAACACCAT
AAGTCAGCGTCGTTACCAGAGTCGGCCAAGGTACCGGCAGTTTACCAGTAGTACAGATGAACTTCAGCGT
CAGTTTACCATTAGTTGCGTCACCTTCACCCTCGCCACGCACGGAAAACTTATGACCGTTGACATCACCA
TCCAGTTCCACCAGAATAGGGACGACACCAGTGAACAGCTCTTCGCCTTTACGCATATGTATATCTCCTT
CTTAAAAGATCTTTTCTCTAGTAAAAGGAGTTTTTTAGTTACCTTAATTGAAATAAACGAAATAAAAACT
CGCGGGTTTGTACCGTACACCACTGAGACCGCGGTGGTTGA
